>Addgene plasmid #244179 | L4868 hVEGFA-165 in pcDNA backbone | addgene full sequence | sequence record 488039 | Addgene NGS Result
GACGGATCGGGAGATCTCCCGATCCCCTATGGTGCACTCTCAGTACAATCTGCTCTGATGCCGCATAGTT
AAGCCAGTATCTGCTCCCTGCTTGTGTGTTGGAGGTCGCTGAGTAGTGCGCGAGCAAAATTTAAGCTACA
ACAAGGCAAGGCTTGACCGACAATTGCATGAAGAATCTGCTTAGGGTTAGGCGTTTTGCGCTGCTTCGCG
ATGTACGGGCCAGATATACGCGTTGACATTGATTATTGACTAGTTATTAATAGTAATCAATTACGGGGTC
ATTAGTTCATAGCCCATATATGGAGTTCCGCGTTACATAACTTACGGTAAATGGCCCGCCTGGCTGACCG
CCCAACGACCCCCGCCCATTGACGTCAATAATGACGTATGTTCCCATAGTAACGCCAATAGGGACTTTCC
ATTGACGTCAATGGGTGGAGTATTTACGGTAAACTGCCCACTTGGCAGTACATCAAGTGTATCATATGCC
AAGTACGCCCCCTATTGACGTCAATGACGGTAAATGGCCCGCCTGGCATTATGCCCAGTACATGACCTTA
TGGGACTTTCCTACTTGGCAGTACATCTACGTATTAGTCATCGCTATTACCATGGTGATGCGGTTTTGGC
AGTACATCAATGGGCGTGGATAGCGGTTTGACTCACGGGGATTTCCAAGTCTCCACCCCATTGACGTCAA
TGGGAGTTTGTTTTGGCACCAAAATCAACGGGACTTTCCAAAATGTCGTAACAACTCCGCCCCATTGACG
CAAATGGGCGGTAGGCGTGTACGGTGGGAGGTCTATATAAGCAGAGCTCTCTGGCTAACTAGAGAACCCA
CTGCTTACTGGCTTATCGAAATTAATACGACTCACTATAGGGAGTCCCAAGCTGGCTAGCGCCACCATGA
ACTTTCTGCTGTCTTGGGTGCATTGGAGCCTTGCCTTGCTGCTCTACCTCCACCATGCCAAGTGGTCCCA
GGCTGCACCCATGGCAGAAGGAGGAGGGCAGAATCATCACGAAGTGGTGAAGTTCATGGATGTCTATCAG
CGCAGCTACTGCCATCCAATCGAGACCCTGGTGGACATCTTCCAGGAGTACCCTGATGAGATCGAGTACA
TCTTCAAGCCATCCTGTGTGCCCCTGATGCGATGCGGGGGCTGCTGCAATGACGAGGGCCTGGAGTGTGT
GCCCACTGAGGAGTCCAACATCACCATGCAGATTATGCGGATCAAACCTCACCAAGGCCAGCACATAGGA
GAGATGAGCTTCCTACAGCACAACAAATGTGAATGCAGACCAAAGAAAGATAGAGCAAGACAAGAAAATC
CCTGTGGGCCTTGCTCAGAGCGGAGAAAGCATTTGTTTGTACAAGATCCGCAGACGTGTAAATGTTCCTG
CAAAAACACAGACTCGCGTTGCAAGGCGAGGCAGCTTGAGTTAAACGAACGTACTTGCAGATGTGACAAG
CCGAGGCGGTGAGCGGCCGCTCGAGTCTAGAGGGCCCGTTTAAACCCGCTGATCAGCCTCGACTGTGCCT
TCTAGTTGCCAGCCATCTGTTGTTTGCCCCTCCCCCGTGCCTTCCTTGACCCTGGAAGGTGCCACTCCCA
CTGTCCTTTCCTAATAAAATGAGGAAATTGCATCGCATTGTCTGAGTAGGTGTCATTCTATTCTGGGGGG
TGGGGTGGGGCAGGACAGCAAGGGGGAGGATTGGGAAGTCAATAGCAGGCATGCTGGGGATGCGGTGGGC
TCTATGGCTTCTGAGGCGGAAAGAACCAGCTGGGGCTCTAGGGGGTATCCCC
[124 nt withheld, positions 1803-1926]
C
[91 nt withheld, positions 1928-2018]
A
[49 nt withheld, positions 2020-2068]
CCTTTGACGTTGGAGTCCACGTTCTTT
[37 nt withheld, positions 2096-2132]
ACCCTATCTCGGTCTATTCTTTTGATTTATAAGGGATTTTGCCGATTTCGGCCTATTGGTTAAAAAATGA
GCTGATTTAACAAAAATTTAACGCGAATTAATTCTGTGGAATGTGTGTCAGTTAGGCTCAATTAGTCAGC
AACCATAGTCCCGCCCCTAACTCCGCCCATCCCGCCCCTAACTCCGCCCAGTTCCGCCCATTCTCCGCCC
CATGGCTGACTAATTTTTTTTATTTATGCAGAGGCCGAGGCCGCCTCTGCCTCTGAGCTATTCCAGAAGT
AGTGAGGAGGCTTTTTTGGAGGCCTAGGCTTTTGCAAAAAGCTCCCGGGAGCTTGTATATCCATTTTCGG
AGGTTGGGCTTCGGAATCGTTTTCCGGGACGCCGGCTGGATGATCCTCCAGCGCGGGGATCTCATGCTGG
AGTTCTTCGCCCACCCCAACTTGTTTATTGCAGCTTATAATGGTTACAAATAAAGCAATAGCATCACAAA
TTTCACAAATAAAGCATTTTTTTCACTGCATTCTAGTTGTGGTTTGTCCAAACTCATCAATGTATCTTAT
CATGTCTGTATACCGTCGACCTCTAGCTAGAGCTTGGCGTAATCATGGTCATAGCTGTTTCCTGTGTGAA
ATTGTTATCCGCTCACAATTCCACACAACATACGAGCCGGAAGCATAAAGTGTAAAGCCTGGGGTGCCTA
ATGAGTGAGCTAACTCACATTAATTGCGTTGCGCTCACTGCCCGCTTTCCAGTCGGGAAACCTGTCGTGC
CAGCTGCATTAATGAATCGGCCAACGCGCGGGGAGAGGCGGTTTGCGTATTGGGCGCTCTTCCGCTTCCT
CGCTCACTGACTCGCTGCGCTCGGTCGTTCGGCTGCGGCGAGCGGTATCAGCTCACTCAAAGGCGGTAAT
ACGGTTATCCACAGAATCAGGGGATAACGCAGGAAAGAACATGTGAGCAAAAGGCCAGCAAAAGGCCAGG
AACCGTAAAAAGGCCGCGTTGCTGGCGTTTTTCCATAGGCTCCGCCCCCCTGACGAGCATCACAAAAATC
GACGCTCAAGTCAGAGGTGGCGAAACCCGACAGGACTATAAAGATACCAGGCGTTTCCCCCTGGAAGCTC
CCTCGTGCGCTCTCCTGTTCCGACCCTGCCGCTTACCGGATACCTGTCCGCCTTTCTCCCTTCGGGAAGC
GTGGCGCTTTCTCATAGCTCACGCTGTAGGTATCTCAGTTCGGTGTAGGTCGTTCGCTCCAAGCTGGGCT
GTGTGCACGAACCCCCCGTTCAGCCCGACCGCTGCGCCTTATCCGGTAACTATCGTCTTGAGTCCAACCC
GGTAAGACACGACTTATCGCCACTGGCAGCAGCCACTGGTAACAGGATTAGCAGAGCGAGGTATGTAGGC
GGTGCTACAGAGTTCTTGAAGTGGTGGCCTAACTACGGCTACACTAGAAGAACAGTATTTGGTATCTGCG
CTCTGCTGAAGCCAGTTACCTTCGGAAAAAGAGTTGGTAGCTCTTGATCCGGCAAACAAACCACCGCTGG
TAGCGGTGGTTTTTTTGTTTGCAAGCAGCAGATTACGCGCAGAAAAAAAGGATCTCAAGAAGATCCTTTG
ATCTTTTCTACGGGGTCTGACGCTCAGTGGAACGAAAACTCACGTTAAGGGATTTTGGTCATGAGATTAT
CAAAAAGGATCTTCACCTAGATCCTTTTAAATTAAAAATGAAGTTTTAAATCAATCTAAAGTATATATGA
GTAAACTTGGTCTGACAGTTACCAATGCTTAATCAGTGAGGCACCTATCTCAGCGATCTGTCTATTTCGT
TCATCCATAGTTGCCTGACTCCCCGTCGTGTAGATAACTACGATACGGGAGGGCTTACCATCTGGCCCCA
GTGCTGCAATGATACCGCGAGATCCACGCTCACCGGCTCCAGATTTATCAGCAATAAACCAGCCAGCCGG
AAGGGCCGAGCGCAGAAGTGGTCCTGCAACTTTATCCGCCTCCATCCAGTCTATTAATTGTTGCCGGGAA
GCTAGAGTAAGTAGTTCGCCAGTTAATAGTTTGCGCAACGTTGTTGCCATTGCTACAGGCATCGTGGTGT
CACGCTCGTCGTTTGGTATGGCTTCATTCAGCTCCGGTTCCCAACGATCAAGGCGAGTTACATGATCCCC
CATGTTGTGCAAAAAAGCGGTTAGCTCCTTCGGTCCTCCGATCGTTGTCAGAAGTAAGTTGGCCGCAGTG
TTATCACTCATGGTTATGGCAGCACTGCATAATTCTCTTACTGTCATGCCATCCGTAAGATGCTTTTCTG
TGACTGGTGAGTACTCAACCAAGTCATTCTGAGAATAGTGTATGCGGCGACCGAGTTGCTCTTGCCCGGC
GTCAATACGGGATAATACCGCGCCACATAGCAGAACTTTAAAAGTGCTCATCATTGGAAAACGTTCTTCG
GGGCGAAAACTCTCAAGGATCTTACCGCTGTTGAGATCCAGTTCGATGTAACCCACTCGTGCACCCAACT
GATCTTCAGCATCTTTTACTTTCACCAGCGTTTCTGGGTGAGCAAAAACAGGAAGGCAAAATGCCGCAAA
AAAGGGAATAAGGGCGACACGGAAATGTTGAATACTCATACTCTTCCTTTTTCAATATTATTGAAGCATT
TATCAGGGTTATTGTCTCATGAGCGGATACATATTTGAATGTATTTAGAAAAATAAACAAATAGGGGTTC
CGCGCACATTTCCCCGAAAAGTGCCACCTGACGTC
Features (pLannotate 1.2.2; 20 found; start..end, strand, type, name):
     28..80      -  misc_feature   bom (fragment): basis of mobility region from pBR322
    235..614     +  enhancer       CMV enhancer: human cytomegalovirus immediate early enhancer
    615..818     +  promoter       CMV promoter: human cytomegalovirus (CMV) immediate early promoter
    814..847     +  LTR            5' LTR (truncated) (fragment): truncated 5' long terminal repeat (LTR) from HIV-1
    863..881     +  promoter       T7 promoter: promoter for bacteriophage T7 RNA polymerase
    907..1479    +  CDS            VEGFA: VEGFA_BOVIN - Also known as VEGF. Experimental evidence at protein level: Swiss-Prot protein existence level 1. Growth factor active in angiogenesis, vasculogenesis and endothelial cell growth. Induces endothelial cell proliferation, promotes cell migration, inhibits apoptosis and induces permeabilization of blood vessels. Binds to the FLT1/VEGFR1 and KDR/VEGFR2 receptors, heparan sulfate and heparin (By similarity). Binding to NRP1 receptor initiates a signaling pathway needed for motor neuron axon guidance and cell body migration, including for the caudal migration of facial motor neurons fr
   1533..1644    +  polyA_signal   bGH poly(A) signal: bovine growth hormone polyadenylation signal
   1761..1782    +  promoter       SV40 promoter (fragment): SV40 enhancer and early promoter
   1803..2231    +  rep_origin     f1 ori (sequence partly withheld): f1 bacteriophage origin of replication; arrow indicates direction of (+) strand synthesis
   2236..2258    +  promoter       SV40 promoter (fragment): SV40 enhancer and early promoter
   2259..2450    +  promoter       SV40 promoter: SV40 early promoter
   2477..2575    +  CDS            ble (fragment): BLE_KLEPN - Experimental evidence at protein level: Swiss-Prot protein existence level 1. Binding protein with a strong affinity to the bleomycin family of antibiotics. Binds to CL990; an antimitotic-antibiotic compound. From Klebsiella pneumoniae.
   2570..2691    +  polyA_signal   SV40 poly(A) signal: SV40 polyadenylation signal
   2764..2780    -  protein_bind   lac operator: The lac repressor binds to the lac operator to inhibit transcription in E. coli. This inhibition can be relieved by adding lactose or isopropyl-β-D-thiogalactopyranoside (IPTG). lac repressor encoded by lacI
   2788..2818    -  promoter       lac promoter: promoter for the E. coli lac operon
   2833..2854    -  protein_bind   CAP binding site: CAP binding activates transcription in the presence of cAMP. E. coli catabolite activator protein
   2867..2959    -  CDS            lacI (fragment): lac repressor; lacI; The lac repressor binds to the lac operator to inhibit transcription in E. coli. This inhibition can be relieved by adding lactose or isopropyl-β-D-thiogalactopyranoside (IPTG).
   3142..3730    -  rep_origin     ori: high-copy-number ColE1/pMB1/pBR322/pUC origin of replication
   3901..4761    -  CDS            AmpR: β-lactamase; bla; confers resistance to ampicillin, carbenicillin, and related antibiotics
   4762..4866    -  promoter       AmpR promoter: bla
