[The description below was written by a language model from this plasmid's Addgene catalogue record and pLannotate feature annotations shown in this document.]
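Description:
L4868 hVEGFA-165 in pcDNA backbone is a mammalian expression plasmid of about 4.9 kb built on pPD005, a pcDNA-derived vector adapted for Golden Gate assembly and used in synthetic biology work. It is propagated in E. coli as a high-copy plasmid through a ColE1/pUC-type origin and selected with ampicillin via a β-lactamase gene under its own promoter. An f1 phage origin is also present, along with small remnants of lac regulatory sequence (lac promoter, operator, CAP site and a lacI fragment) and a fragment of the pBR322 bom region.

The payload is a single constitutive expression cassette. The human cytomegalovirus immediate early enhancer and promoter drive an open reading frame of roughly 570 bp encoding the 165-residue isoform of human vascular endothelial growth factor A, followed by the bovine growth hormone polyadenylation signal. The automated annotation matched this coding sequence to the bovine VEGFA database entry, but the catalogue record identifies it as human (and synthetic) VEGFA-165; no epitope tag or reporter is annotated. A T7 promoter lies between the CMV promoter and the insert, which could support in vitro transcription or serve as a sequencing primer site. Downstream, an SV40 early promoter and SV40 poly(A) signal flank only a short fragment of a bleomycin-resistance gene, so the plasmid does not appear to carry an intact mammalian selection marker and is best suited to transient transfection.

The stated purpose is constitutive production of VEGFA-165 in mammalian cells. The associated publication concerns converting natural cytokine receptors into orthogonal synthetic biosensors, which suggests use as a source of secreted ligand, although the record does not state this.
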