Addgene plasmid #244179: L4868 hVEGFA-165 in pcDNA backbone
Purpose: Constitutive expression of human VEGFA-165 isoform
Depositing lab: Joshua Leonard. Depositing organization: Northwestern University. Publication: Conversion of natural cytokine receptors into orthogonal synthetic biosensors. Edelstein HI, Cosio A, Ezekiel ML, Corcoran WK, Morris AH, Leonard JN. Nat Chem Biol. 2025 Aug 22:10.1038/s41589-025-01986-1. doi: 10.1038/s41589-025-01986-1. PubMed 40846994.
Backbone
  Vector backbone: pPD005 pcDNA Golden Gate
  Vector type: Mammalian Expression, Synthetic Biology
Growth in bacteria
  Bacterial resistance: Ampicillin, 100 μg/mL
  Growth temperature: 37°C
  Growth strain: DH5alpha
  Copy number: High Copy
Gene/Insert
  Gene/Insert name: VEGFA-165
  Species: H. sapiens (human), Synthetic
  Entrez Gene: VEGFA (a.k.a. L-VEGF, MVCD1, VEGF, VPF)
  Promoter: CMV
  Cloning method: Restriction Enzyme; 5′ cloning site Unknown (unknown if destroyed)
Terms and licenses: Academic/Nonprofit Terms; Industry Terms: Not Available to Industry
Depositor comments: Please visit https://doi.org/10.1101/2024.03.23.586421 for bioRxiv preprint.
How to cite: L4868 hVEGFA-165 in pcDNA backbone was a gift from Joshua Leonard (Addgene plasmid # 244179 ; http://n2t.net/addgene:244179 ; RRID:Addgene_244179)
